>Addgene plasmid #209523 | iCAP-BI151-KanR | addgene full sequence | sequence record 417230 | Addgene NGS Result
GTCGACGGTATCGGGGGAGCTCGCAGGGTCTCCATTTTGAAGCGGGAGGTTTGAACGCGCAGCCGCCATG
CCGGGGTTTTACGAGATTGTGATTAAGGTCCCCAGCGACCTTGACGAGCATCTGCCCGGCATTTCTGACA
GCTTTGTGAACTGGGTGGCCGAGAAGGAATGGGAGTTGCCGCCAGATTCTGACATGGATCTGAATCTGAT
TGAGCAGGCACCCCTGACCGTGGCCGAGAAGCTGCAGCGCGACTTTCTGACGGAATGGCGCCGTGTGAGT
AAGGCCCCGGAGGCTCTTTTCTTTGTGCAATTTGAGAAGGGAGAGAGCTACTTCCACATGCACGTGCTCG
TGGAAACCACCGGGGTGAAATCCATGGTTTTGGGACGTTTCCTGAGTCAGATTCGCGAAAAACTGATTCA
GAGAATTTACCGCGGGATCGAGCCGACTTTGCCAAACTGGTTCGCGGTCACAAAGACCAGAAATGGCGCC
GGAGGCGGGAACAAGGTGGTGGATGAGTGCTACATCCCCAATTACTTGCTCCCCAAAACCCAGCCTGAGC
TCCAGTGGGCGTGGACTAATATGGAACAGTATTTAAGCGCCTGTTTGAATCTCACGGAGCGTAAACGGTT
GGTGGCGCAGCATCTGACGCACGTGTCGCAGACGCAGGAGCAGAACAAAGAGAATCAGAATCCCAATTCT
GATGCGCCGGTGATCAGATCAAAAACTTCAGCCAGGTACATGGAGCTGGTCGGGTGGCTCGTGGACAAGG
GGATTACCTCGGAGAAGCAGTGGATCCAGGAGGACCAGGCCTCATACATCTCCTTCAATGCGGCCTCCAA
CTCGCGGTCCCAAATCAAGGCTGCCTTGGACAATGCGGGAAAGATTATGAGCCTGACTAAAACCGCCCCC
GACTACCTGGTGGGCCAGCAGCCCGTGGAGGACATTTCCAGCAATCGGATTTATAAAATTTTGGAACTAA
ACGGGTACGATCCCCAATATGCGGCTTCCGTCTTTCTGGGATGGGCCACGAAAAAGTTCGGCAAGAGGAA
CACCATCTGGCTGTTTGGGCCTGCAACTACCGGGAAGACCAACATCGCGGAGGCCATAGCCCACACTGTG
CCCTTCTACGGGTGCGTAAACTGGACCAATGAGAACTTTCCCTTCAACGACTGTGTCGACAAGATGGTGA
TCTGGTGGGAGGAGGGGAAGATGACCGCCAAGGTCGTGGAGTCGGCCAAAGCCATTCTCGGAGGAAGCAA
GGTGCGCGTGGACCAGAAATGCAAGTCCTCGGCCCAGATAGACCCGACTCCCGTGATCGTCACCTCCAAC
ACCAACATGTGCGCCGTGATTGACGGGAACTCAACGACCTTCGAACACCAGCAGCCGTTGCAAGACCGGA
TGTTCAAATTTGAACTCACCCGCCGTCTGGATCATGACTTTGGGAAGGTCACCAAGCAGGAAGTCAAAGA
CTTTTTCCGGTGGGCAAAGGATCACGTGGTTGAGGTGGAGCATGAATTCTACGTCAAAAAGGGTGGAGCC
AAGAAAAGACCCGCCCCCAGTGACGCAGATATAAGTGAGCCCAAACGGGTGCGCGAGTCAGTTGCGCAGC
CATCGACGTCAGACGCGGAAGCTTCGATCAACTACGCGGACAGGTACCAAAACAAATGTTCTCGTCACGT
GGGCATGAATCTGATGCTGTTTCCCTGCAGACAATGCGAGAGACTGAATCAGAATTCAAATATCTGCTTC
ACTCACGGTGTCAAAGACTGTTTAGAGTGCTTTCCCGTGTCAGAATCTCAACCCGTTTCTGTCGTCAAAA
AGGCGTATCAGAAACTGTGCTACATTCATCACATCATGGGAAAGGTGCCAGACGCTTGCACTGCTTGCGA
CCTGGTCAATGTGGACTTGGATGACTGTGTTTCTGAACAATAAATGACTTAAACCAGGTATGAGTCGGCT
GGATAAATCTAAAGTCATAAACGGCGCTCTGGAATTACTCAATGAAGTCGGTATCGAAGGCCTGACGACA
AGGAAACTCGCTCAAAAGCTGGGAGTTGAGCAGCCTACCCTGTACTGGCACGTGAAGAACAAGCGGGCCC
TGCTCGATGCCCTGGCCATCGAGATGCTGGACAGGCATCATACCCACTTCTGCCCCCTGGAAGGCGAGTC
ATGGCAAGACTTTCTGCGGAACAACGCCAAGTCATTCCGCTGTGCTCTCCTCTCACATCGCGACGGGGCT
AAAGTGCATCTCGGCACCCGCCCAACAGAGAAACAGTACGAAACCCTGGAAAATCAGCTCGCGTTCCTGT
GTCAGCAAGGCTTCTCCCTGGAGAACGCACTGTACGCTCTGTCCGCCGTGGGCCACTTTACACTGGGCTG
CGTATTGGAGGAACAGGAGCATCAAGTAGCAAAAGAGGAAAGAGAGACACCTACCACCGATTCTATGCCC
CCACTTCTGAGACAAGCAATTGAGCTGTTCGACCGGCAGGGAGCCGAACCTGCCTTCCTTTTCGGCCTGG
AACTAATCATATGTGGCCTGGAGAAACAGCTAAAGTGCGAAAGCGGCGGGCCGGCCGACGCCCTTGACGA
TTTTGACTTAGACATGCTCCCAGCCGATGCCCTTGACGACTTTGACCTTGATATGCTGCCTGCTGACGCT
CTTGACGATTTTGACCTTGACATGCTCCCCGGGTAAATGCATGAATTCGATCTAGAGGGCCCTATTCTAT
AGTGTCACCTAAATGCTAGAGCTCGCTGATCAGCCTCGACTGTGCCTTCTAGTTGCCAGCCATCTGTTGT
TTGCCCCTCCCCCGTGCCTTCCTTGACCCTGGAAGGTGCCACTCCCACTGTCCTTTCCTAATAAAATGAG
GAAATTGCATCGCATTGTCTGAGTAGGTGTCATTCTATTCTGGGGGGTGGGGTGGGGCAGGACAGCAAGG
GGGAGGATTGGGAAGACAATAGCAGGCATGCTGGGGATGCGGTGGGCTCTATGGCTTCTGAGGCGGAAAG
AACCAGCTGGGGCTCGAATCAAGCTATCAAGTGCCACCTGACGTCTCCCTATCAGTGATAGAGAAGTCGA
CACGTCTCGAGCTCCCTATCAGTGATAGAGAAGGTACGTCTAGAACGTCTCCCTATCAGTGATAGAGAAG
TCGACACGTCTCGAGCTCCCTATCAGTGATAGAGAAGGTACGTCTAGAACGTCTCCCTATCAGTGATAGA
GAAGTCGACACGTCTCGAGCTCCCTATCAGTGATAGAGAAGGTACGTCTAGAACGTCTCCCTATCAGTGA
TAGAGAAGTCGACACGTCTCGAGCTCCCTATCAGTGATAGAGAAGGTACCCCCTATATAAGCAGAGAGAT
CTGTTCAAATTTGAACTGACTAAGCGGCTCCCGCCAGATTTTGGCAAGATTACTAAGCAGGAAGTCAAGG
ACTTTTTTGCTTGGGCAAAGGTCAATCAGGTGCCGGTGACTCACGAGTTTAAAGTTCCCAGGGAATTGGC
GGGAACTAAAGGGGCGGAGAAATCTCTAAAACGCCCACTGGGTGACGTCACCAATACTAGCTATAAAAGT
CTGGAGAAGCGGGCCAGGCTCTCATTTGTTCCCGAGACGCCTCGCAGTTCAGACGTGACTGTTGATCCCG
CTCCTCTGCGACCGCTAGCTTCGATCAACTACGCGGACAGGTACCAAAACAAATGTTCTCGTCACGTGGG
CATGAATCTGATGCTGTTTCCCTGCAGACAATGCGAGAGACTGAATCAGAATTCAAATATCTGCTTCACT
CACGGTGTCAAAGACTGTTTAGAGTGCTTTCCCGTGTCAGAATCTCAACCCGTTTCTGTCGTCAAAAAGG
CGTATCAGAAACTGTGCTACATTCATCACATCATGGGAAAGGTGCCAGACGCTTGCACTGCTTGCGACCT
GGTCAATGTGGACTTGGATGACTGTGTTTCTGAACAATAAATGACTTAAACCAGGTATGGCTGCCGATGG
TTATCTTCCAGATTGGCTCGAGGACAACCTTAGTGAAGGAATTCGCGAGTGGTGGGCTTTGAAACCTGGA
GCCCCTCAACCCAAGGCAAATCAACAACATCAAGACAACGCTCGAGGTCTTGTGCTTCCGGGTTACAAAT
ACCTTGGACCCGGCAACGGACTCGACAAGGGGGAGCCGGTCAACGCAGCAGACGCGGCGGCCCTCGAGCA
CGACAAGGCCTACGACCAGCAGCTCAAGGCCGGAGACAACCCGTACCTCAAGTACAACCACGCCGACGCC
GAGTTCCAGGAGCGGCTCAAAGAAGATACGTCTTTTGGGGGCAACCTCGGGCGAGCAGTCTTCCAGGCCA
AAAAGAGGCTTCTTGAACCTCTTGGTCTGGTTGAGGAAGCGGCTAAGACGGCTCCTGGAAAGAAGAGGCC
TGTAGAGCAGTCTCCTCAGGAACCGGACTCCTCCGCGGGTATTGGCAAATCGGGTGCACAGCCCGCTAAA
AAGAGACTCAATTTCGGTCAGACTGGCGACACAGAGTCAGTCCCAGACCCTCAACCAATCGGAGAACCTC
CCGCAGCCCCCTCAGGTGTGGGATCTCTTACAATGGCTTCAGGTGGTGGCGCACCAGTGGCAGACAATAA
CGAAGGTGCCGATGGAGTGGGTAGTTCCTCGGGAAATTGGCATTGCGATTCCCAATGGCTGGGGGACAGA
GTCATCACCACCAGCACCCGAACCTGGGCCCTGCCCACCTACAACAATCACCTCTACAAGCAAATCTCCA
ACAGCACATCTGGAGGATCTTCAAATGACAACGCCTACTTCGGCTACAGCACCCCCTGGGGGTATTTTGA
CTTCAACAGATTCCACTGCCACTTCTCACCACGTGACTGGCAGCGACTCATCAACAACAACTGGGGATTC
CGGCCTAAGCGACTCAACTTCAAGCTCTTCAACATTCAGGTCAAAGAGGTTACGGACAACAATGGAGTCA
AGACCATCGCCAATAACCTTACCAGCACGGTCCAGGTCTTCACGGACTCAGACTATCAGCTCCCGTACGT
GCTCGGGTCGGCTCACGAGGGCTGCCTCCCGCCGTTCCCAGCGGACGTTTTCATGATTCCTCAGTACGGG
TATCTGACGCTTAATGATGGAAGCCAGGCCGTGGGTCGTTCGTCCTTTTACTGCCTGGAATATTTCCCGT
CGCAAATGCTAAGAACGGGTAACAACTTCCAGTTCAGCTACGAGTTTGAGAACGTACCTTTCCATAGCAG
CTACGCTCACAGCCAAAGCCTGGACCGACTAATGAATCCACTCATCGACCAATACTTGTACTATCTCTCT
AGAACTATTAACGGTTCTGGACAGAATCAACAAACGCTAAAATTCAGTGTGGCCGGACCCAGCAACATGG
CTGTCCAGGGAAGAAACTACATACCTGGACCCAGCTACCGACAACAACGTGTCTCAACCACTGTGACTCA
AAACAACAACAGCGAATTTGCTTGGCCTGGAGCTTCTTCTTGGGCTCTCAATGGACGTAATAGCTTGATG
AATCCTGGACCTGCTATGGCCAGCCACAAAGAAGGAGAGGACCGTTTCTTTCCTTTGTCTGGATCTTTAA
TTTTTGGCAAACAAGGAACTGGAAGAGACAACGTGGATGCGGACAAAGTCATGATAACCAACGAAGAAGA
AATTAAAACTACTAACCCGGTAGCAACGGAGTCCTATGGACAAGTGGCCACAAACCACCAGAGTGCCCAA
CGCCCGAATCGCGATACTTCCGCACAGGCGCAGACCGGTTGGGTTCAAAACCAAGGAATACTTCCGGGTA
TGGTTTGGCAGGACAGAGATGTGTACCTGCAAGGACCCATTTGGGCCAAAATTCCTCACACGGACGGCAA
CTTTCACCCTTCTCCGCTGATGGGAGGGTTTGGAATGAAGCACCCGCCTCCTCAGATCCTCATCAAAAAC
ACACCTGTACCTGCGGATCCTCCAACGGCCTTCAACAAGGACAAGCTGAACTCTTTCATCACCCAGTATT
CTACTGGCCAAGTCAGCGTGGAGATCGAGTGGGAGCTGCAGAAGGAAAACAGCAAGCGCTGGAACCCGGA
GATCCAGTACACTTCCAACTATTACAAGTCTAATAATGTTGAATTTGCTGTTAATACTGAAGGTGTATAT
AGTGAACCCCGCCCCATTGGCACCAGATACCTGACTCGTAATCTGTAATTGCTTGTTAATCAATAAACCG
TTTAATTCGTTTCAGTTGAACTTTGGTCTCTGCGAAGGGCGAATTCGTTTAAACCTGCAGGACTAGAGGT
CCTGTATTAGAGGTCACGTGAGTGTTTTGCGACATTTTGCGACACCATGTGGTCACGCTGGGTATTTAAG
CCCGAGTGAGCACGCAGGGTCTCCATTTTGAAGCGGGAGGTTTGAACGCGCAGCCGCCAAGCCGAATTCT
GCAGATATCCATCACACTGGCGGCCGCTCGACTAGAGCGGCCGCCACCGCGGTGGAGCTCCAGCTTTTGT
TCCCTTTAGTGAGGGTTAATTGCGCGCTTGGCGTAATCATGGTCATAGCTGTTTCCTGTGTGAAATTGTT
ATCCGCTCACAATTCCACACAACATACGAGCCGGAAGCATAAAGTGTAAAGCCTGGGGTGCCTAATGAGT
GAGCTAACTCACATTAATTGCGTTGCGCTCACTGCCCGCTTTCCAGTCGGGAAACCTGTCGTGCCAGCTG
CATTAATGAATCGGCCAACGCGCGGGGAGAGGCGGTTTGCGTATTGGGCGCTCTTCCGCTTCCTCGCTCA
CTGACTCGCTGCGCTCGGTCGTTCGGCTGCGGCGAGCGGTATCAGCTCACTCAAAGGCGGTAATACGGTT
ATCCACAGAATCAGGGGATAACGCAGGAAAGAACATGTGAGCAAAAGGCCAGCAAAAGGCCAGGAACCGT
AAAAAGGCCGCGTTGCTGGCGTTTTTCCATAGGCTCCGCCCCCCTGACGAGCATCACAAAAATCGACGCT
CAAGTCAGAGGTGGCGAAACCCGACAGGACTATAAAGATACCAGGCGTTTCCCCCTGGAAGCTCCCTCGT
GCGCTCTCCTGTTCCGACCCTGCCGCTTACCGGATACCTGTCCGCCTTTCTCCCTTCGGGAAGCGTGGCG
CTTTCTCATAGCTCACGCTGTAGGTATCTCAGTTCGGTGTAGGTCGTTCGCTCCAAGCTGGGCTGTGTGC
ACGAACCCCCCGTTCAGCCCGACCGCTGCGCCTTATCCGGTAACTATCGTCTTGAGTCCAACCCGGTAAG
ACACGACTTATCGCCACTGGCAGCAGCCACTGGTAACAGGATTAGCAGAGCGAGGTATGTAGGCGGTGCT
ACAGAGTTCTTGAAGTGGTGGCCTAACTACGGCTACACTAGAAGAACAGTATTTGGTATCTGCGCTCTGC
TGAAGCCAGTTACCTTCGGAAAAAGAGTTGGTAGCTCTTGATCCGGCAAACAAACCACCGCTGGTAGCGG
TGGTTTTTTTGTTTGCAAGCAGCAGATTACGCGCAGAAAAAAAGGATCTCAAGAAGATCCTTTGATCTTT
TCTACGGGGTCTGACGCTCAGTGGAACGAAAACTCACGTTAAGGGATTTTGGTCATGAGATTATCAAAAA
GGATCTTCACCTAGATCCTTTTAAATTAAAAATGAAGTTTTAAATCAATCTAAAGTATATATGAGTAAAC
TTGGTCTGACAGTTATTAGAAAAACTCATCGAGCATCAAATGAAACTGCAATTTATTCATATCAGGATTA
TCAATACCATATTTTTGAAAAAGCCGTTTCTGTAATGAAGGAGAAAACTCACCGAGGCAGTTCCATAGGA
TGGCAAGATCCTGGTATCGGTCTGCGATTCCGACTCGTCCAACATCAATACAACCTATTAATTTCCCCTC
GTCAAAAATAAGGTTATCAAGTGAGAAATCACCATGAGTGACGACTGAATCCGGTGAGAATGGCAAAAGT
TTATGCATTTCTTTCCAGACTTGTTCAACAGGCCAGCCATTACGCTCGTCATCAAAATCACTCGCATCAA
CCAAACCGTTATTCATTCGTGATTGCGCCTGAGCGAGACGAAATACGCGATCGCTGTTAAAAGGACAATT
ACAAACAGGAATCGAATGCAACCGGCGCAGGAACACTGCCAGCGCATCAACAATATTTTCACCTGAATCA
GGATATTCTTCTAATACCTGGAATGCTGTTTTTCCGGGGATCGCAGTGGTGAGTAACCATGCATCATCAG
GAGTACGGATAAAATGCTTGATGGTCGGAAGAGGCATAAATTCCGTCAGCCAGTTTAGTCTGACCATCTC
ATCTGTAACATCATTGGCAACGCTACCTTTGCCATGTTTCAGAAACAACTCTGGCGCATCGGGCTTCCCA
TACAAGCGATAGATTGTCGCACCTGATTGCCCGACATTATCGCGAGCCCATTTATACCCATATAAATCAG
CATCCATGTTGGAATTTAATCGCGGCCTCGACGTTTCCCGTTGAATATGGCTCATACTCTTCCTTTTTCA
ATATTATTGAAGCATTTATCAGGGTTATTGTCTCATGAGCGGATACATATTTGAATGTATTTAGAAAAAT
AAACAAATAGGGGTTCCGCGCACATTTCCCCGAAAAGTGCCACCTAAATTGTAAGCGTTAATATTTTGTT
AAAATTCGCGTTAAATTTTTGTTAAATCAGCTCATTTTTTAACCAATAGGCCGAAATCGGCAAAATCCCT
TATAAATCAAAAGAATAGACCGAGATAGGGT
[37 nt withheld, positions 8782-8818]
AAAGAACGTGGACTCCAACGTCAAAGG
[49 nt withheld, positions 8846-8894]
T
[91 nt withheld, positions 8896-8986]
G
[124 nt withheld, positions 8988-9111]
CCCATTCGCCATTCAGGCTGCGCAACTGTTGGGAAGGGCGATCGGTGCGGGCCTCTTCGCTATTACGCCA
GCTGGCGAAAGGGGGATGTGCTGCAAGGCGATTAAGTTGGGTAACGCCAGGGTTTTCCCAGTCACGACGT
TGTAAAACGACGGCCAGTGAGCGCGCGTAATACGACTCACTATAGGGCGAATTGGGTACCGGGCCCCCCC
TCGATCGAG
Features (pLannotate 1.2.2; 29 found; start..end, strand, type, name):
     68..1930    +  CDS            Rep78: REP78_AAV2S - Experimental evidence at protein level: Swiss-Prot protein existence level 1. Plays an essential role in the initiation of viral DNA synthesis. Binds specifically to an inverted terminal repeat element (ITR) on the 3' and 5' ends of the viral DNA, where it cleaves a site specifically to generate a priming site for initiation of the synthesis of a complementary strand. Plays also a role as transcriptional regulator, DNA helicase and as key factors in site-specific integration of the viral genome. Regulates host PKA activity by interacting with host PRKX as a mechanism of interferi
   1971..2647    +  CDS            rtTA3 (fragment): reverse tetracycline transactivator 3 activates expression from Tet-responsive promoters in the presence of doxycycline
   2577..2687    +  CDS            VP48: 3 tandem repeats of the minimal activation domain of herpes simplex virus VP16 (Cheng et al., 2013)
   2726..2744    -  promoter       SP6 promoter: promoter for bacteriophage SP6 RNA polymerase
   2770..2994    +  polyA_signal   bGH poly(A) signal: bovine growth hormone polyadenylation signal
   2998..3019    +  promoter       SV40 promoter (fragment): SV40 enhancer and early promoter
   3055..3075    +  promoter       tight TRE promoter (fragment): Tet-responsive promoter PTight, consisting of seven tet operator sequences followed by the minimal CMV promoter
   3092..3112    +  promoter       tight TRE promoter (fragment): Tet-responsive promoter PTight, consisting of seven tet operator sequences followed by the minimal CMV promoter
   3129..3149    +  promoter       tight TRE promoter (fragment): Tet-responsive promoter PTight, consisting of seven tet operator sequences followed by the minimal CMV promoter
   3166..3186    +  promoter       tight TRE promoter (fragment): Tet-responsive promoter PTight, consisting of seven tet operator sequences followed by the minimal CMV promoter
   3203..3223    +  promoter       tight TRE promoter (fragment): Tet-responsive promoter PTight, consisting of seven tet operator sequences followed by the minimal CMV promoter
   3240..3260    +  promoter       tight TRE promoter (fragment): Tet-responsive promoter PTight, consisting of seven tet operator sequences followed by the minimal CMV promoter
   3277..3297    +  promoter       tight TRE promoter (fragment): Tet-responsive promoter PTight, consisting of seven tet operator sequences followed by the minimal CMV promoter
   3314..3334    +  promoter       tight TRE promoter (fragment): Tet-responsive promoter PTight, consisting of seven tet operator sequences followed by the minimal CMV promoter
   3340..3957    +  CDS            Rep52 (fragment): REP52_AAV2S - Experimental evidence at protein level: Swiss-Prot protein existence level 1. Plays a critical role during packaging of viral DNA into empty capsids, where they are thought to be part of the packaging motor complex. The single stranded genomic DNA is packaged in a 3' to 5' direction and requires the association between viral DNA and Rep40. Regulates host PKA activity by interacting with host PRKX as a mechanism to interfere with helper virus propagation and to promote its own replication. From Adeno-associated virus 2 (isolate Srivastava/1982) (AAV-2).
   3977..6205    +  CDS            VP1: CAPSD_AAV2S - Experimental evidence at protein level: Swiss-Prot protein existence level 1. Capsid protein self-assembles to form an icosahedral capsid with a T=1 symmetry, about 22 nm in diameter, and consisting of 60 copies of three size variants of the capsid protein VP1, VP2 and VP3 which differ in their N-terminus. The capsid encapsulates the genomic ssDNA. Binds to host cell heparan sulfate and uses host ITGA5-ITGB1 as coreceptor on the cell surface to provide virion attachment to target cell. This attachment induces virion internalization predominantly through clathrin-dependent endocyt
   6472..6500    -  misc_feature   MCS (fragment): pBluescript multiple cloning site
   6513..6531    -  promoter       T3 promoter: promoter for bacteriophage T3 RNA polymerase
   6576..6592    -  protein_bind   lac operator: The lac repressor binds to the lac operator to inhibit transcription in E. coli. This inhibition can be relieved by adding lactose or isopropyl-β-D-thiogalactopyranoside (IPTG). lac repressor encoded by lacI
   6600..6630    -  promoter       lac promoter: promoter for the E. coli lac operon
   6645..6666    -  protein_bind   CAP binding site: CAP binding activates transcription in the presence of cAMP. E. coli catabolite activator protein
   6679..6771    -  CDS            lacI (fragment): lac repressor; lacI; The lac repressor binds to the lac operator to inhibit transcription in E. coli. This inhibition can be relieved by adding lactose or isopropyl-β-D-thiogalactopyranoside (IPTG).
   6954..7542    -  rep_origin     ori: high-copy-number ColE1/pMB1/pBR322/pUC origin of replication
   7716..8525    -  CDS            KanR: aminoglycoside phosphotransferase; aph(3')-Ia; confers resistance to kanamycin in bacteria or G418 (Geneticin®) in eukaryotes
   8526..8630    -  promoter       AmpR promoter: bla
   8683..9111    -  rep_origin     f1 ori (sequence partly withheld): f1 bacteriophage origin of replication; arrow indicates direction of (+) strand synthesis
   9116..9271    -  CDS            lacZα (fragment): LacZα fragment of β-galactosidase; lacZ fragment
   9279..9297    +  promoter       T7 promoter: promoter for bacteriophage T7 RNA polymerase
   9306..9325    -  misc_feature   MCS (fragment): pBluescript multiple cloning site
