[The description below was written by a language model from this plasmid's Addgene catalogue record and pLannotate feature annotations shown in this document.]
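Description:
iCAP-BI151-KanR is a Rep/Cap helper plasmid for recombinant AAV production, built on the iCap-Kan backbone and catalogued as a mammalian expression vector. It is maintained in E. coli as a high-copy plasmid through a ColE1/pUC-type origin and selected with kanamycin. The aminoglycoside phosphotransferase gene is driven by the bla (AmpR) promoter. Remnants of a pBluescript-type backbone are also annotated: an f1 origin, lacZα and lacI fragments, the lac promoter and operator, and T3 and T7 phage promoters flanking multiple cloning site fragments.

The payload supplies the AAV non-structural and structural genes in trans. The feature table shows a full-length AAV2 Rep78 open reading frame, followed by a tetracycline-family transactivator. The annotation software calls this an rtTA3 fragment fused to VP16-derived minimal activation domains, so the record does not settle which transactivator variant it is. A bGH polyadenylation signal terminates that coding region. Downstream lies a series of eight short matches to the tight TRE promoter, consistent with an array of tet operator repeats. Next come a partial Rep52-homologous segment and then a complete VP1 capsid reading frame. This layout suggests that capsid expression is placed under a Tet-responsive promoter activated by the co-encoded transactivator, with the retained Rep-derived region probably providing native sequences upstream of cap. The record does not spell out this regulatory logic.

The capsid is annotated by homology to AAV2 VP1, but the catalogue lists the insert as the synthetic, engineered AAV-BI151 Cap. Its parental serotype and specific modifications are not given. No ITRs are annotated, as expected for a packaging helper that is used alongside an ITR-flanked transgene plasmid and adenoviral helper functions to produce BI151-pseudotyped vectors.
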