Addgene plasmid #209523: iCAP-BI151-KanR
Purpose: RepCap for AAV production
Depositing lab: Ben Deverman. Depositing organization: Broad Institute. Publication: Systematic multi-trait AAV capsid engineering for efficient gene delivery. Eid FE, Chen AT, Chan KY, Huang Q, Zheng Q, Tobey IG, Pacouret S, Brauer PP, Keyes C, Powell M, Johnston J, Zhao B, Lage K, Tarantal AF, Chan YA, Deverman BE. Nat Commun. 2024 Aug 4;15(1):6602. doi: 10.1038/s41467-024-50555-y. PubMed 39097583.
Backbone
  Vector backbone: iCap-Kan
  Vector type: Mammalian Expression
Growth in bacteria
  Bacterial resistance: Kanamycin, 50 μg/mL
  Growth temperature: 37°C
  Growth strain: NEB Stable
  Copy number: High Copy
Gene/Insert
  Gene/Insert name: AAV-BI151 Cap
  Species: Synthetic
  Cloning method: Unknown
Terms and licenses: Academic/Nonprofit Terms; Industry Terms: Not Available to Industry
How to cite: iCAP-BI151-KanR was a gift from Ben Deverman (Addgene plasmid # 209523 ; http://n2t.net/addgene:209523 ; RRID:Addgene_209523)
